>Addgene plasmid #1703 | pPD107.09 | depositor full sequence | sequence record 309 | Author sequence
GAGCTCCACCGCGGTGGCGGCCGCTCTAGAACTAGTGGATCCACCGGTTCCATGGCTAGCCACGTGACGC
GTGGATCCCCCGGGCTGCAGGAATTCGATATCAAGCTTATCGATACCGTCGACCTCGAGGGGGGGCCCGG
TACCGCATTTTCTCGCCATTCTCCTCTTTTAAAAATTGAGAGATCCTTTGAGACGGAGAGACCGAGAGCA
CTCTCCCCCATTTCTCACCACTCTCCCTTCTCCTACTGCATGTCTTCTATGTAAACTGCATCCTTTCCTC
TTGTTTTCGTGACTGCTTGGCGCAATGGTAGCGCGTTCGACTCTAGATCGAAAGGTTGGGCGTTCGATCC
GCTCAGTGGTCAAATGTTTTGTTTTTGAGCTTTAAGTTTGGTTCTTTCAGTTATGGTTTTTTTTGCAGAT
CACAGTGTCAAATAAAGCAAGATTGTTCGCAGAGCGGCTCAACAAGCGTGATAGGAAAGGAAAGAGTGAA
ATTGAGACATGCCGACAAGCTAGATGTCCTCCAGAATTCTGGCAAGCGCTCACTGAGCTCCACCGCGGTG
GCGGCCGCTCTAGAACTAGTGGATCCACCGGTTCCATGGCTAGCCACGTGACGCGTGGATCCCCCGGGCT
GCAGGAATTCGATATCAAGCTTATCGATACCGTCGACCTCGAGGGGGGGCCCGGTACCCAATTCGCCCTA
TAGTGAGTCGTATTACGCGCGCTCACTGGCCGTCGTTTTACAACGTCGTGACTGGGAAAACCCTGGCGTT
ACCCAACTTAATCGCCTTGCAGCACATCCCCCTTTCGCCAGCTGGCGTAATAGCGAAGAGGCCCGCACCG
ATCGCCCTTCCCAACAGTTGCGCAGCCTGAATGGCGAATGGG
[124 nt withheld, positions 883-1006]
C
[91 nt withheld, positions 1008-1098]
A
[49 nt withheld, positions 1100-1148]
CCTTTGACGTTGGAGTCCACGTTCTTT
[37 nt withheld, positions 1176-1212]
ACCCTATCTCGGTCTATTCTTTTGATTTATAAGGGATTTTGCCGATTTCGGCCTATTGGTTAAAAAATGA
GCTGATTTAACAAAAATTTAACGCGAATTTTAACAAAATATTAACGCTTACAATTTAGGTGGCACTTTTC
GGGGAAATGTGCGCGGAACCCCTATTTGTTTATTTTTCTAAATACATTCAAATATGTATCCGCTCATGAG
ACAATAACCCTGATAAATGCTTCAATAATATTGAAAAAGGAAGAGTATGAGTATTCAACATTTCCGTGTC
GCCCTTATTCCCTTTTTTGCGGCATTTTGCCTTCCTGTTTTTGCTCACCCAGAAACGCTGGTGAAAGTAA
AAGATGCTGAAGATCAGTTGGGTGCACGAGTGGGTTACATCGAACTGGATCTCAACAGCGGTAAGATCCT
TGAGAGTTTTCGCCCCGAAGAACGTTTTCCAATGATGAGCACTTTTAAAGTTCTGCTATGTGGCGCGGTA
TTATCCCGTATTGACGCCGGGCAAGAGCAACTCGGTCGCCGCATACACTATTCTCAGAATGACTTGGTTG
AGTACTCACCAGTCACAGAAAAGCATCTTACGGATGGCATGACAGTAAGAGAATTATGCAGTGCTGCCAT
AACCATGAGTGATAACACTGCGGCCAACTTACTTCTGACAACGATCGGAGGACCGAAGGAGCTAACCGCT
TTTTTGCACAACATGGGGGATCATGTAACTCGCCTTGATCGTTGGGAACCGGAGCTGAATGAAGCCATAC
CAAACGACGAGCGTGACACCACGATGCCTGTAGCAATGGCAACAACGTTGCGCAAACTATTAACTGGCGA
ACTACTTACTCTAGCTTCCCGGCAACAATTAATAGACTGGATGGAGGCGGATAAAGTTGCAGGACCACTT
CTGCGCTCGGCCCTTCCGGCTGGCTGGTTTATTGCTGATAAATCTGGAGCCGGTGAGCGTGGGTCTCGCG
GTATCATTGCAGCACTGGGGCCAGATGGTAAGCCCTCCCGTATCGTAGTTATCTACACGACGGGGAGTCA
GGCAACTATGGATGAACGAAATAGACAGATCGCTGAGATAGGTGCCTCACTGATTAAGCATTGGTAACTG
TCAGACCAAGTTTACTCATATATACTTTAGATTGATTTAAAACTTCATTTTTAATTTAAAAGGATCTAGG
TGAAGATCCTTTTTGATAATCTCATGACCAAAATCCCTTAACGTGAGTTTTCGTTCCACTGAGCGTCAGA
CCCCGTAGAAAAGATCAAAGGATCTTCTTGAGATCCTTTTTTTCTGCGCGTAATCTGCTGCTTGCAAACA
AAAAAACCACCGCTACCAGCGGTGGTTTGTTTGCCGGATCAAGAGCTACCAACTCTTTTTCCGAAGGTAA
CTGGCTTCAGCAGAGCGCAGATACCAAATACTGTCCTTCTAGTGTAGCCGTAGTTAGGCCACCACTTCAA
GAACTCTGTAGCACCGCCTACATACCTCGCTCTGCTAATCCTGTTACCAGTGGCTGCTGCCAGTGGCGAT
AAGTCGTGTCTTACCGGGTTGGACTCAAGACGATAGTTACCGGATAAGGCGCAGCGGTCGGGCTGAACGG
GGGGTTCGTGCACACAGCCCAGCTTGGAGCGAACGACCTACACCGAACTGAGATACCTACAGCGTGAGCT
ATGAGAAAGCGCCACGCTTCCCGAAGGGAGAAAGGCGGACAGGTATCCGGTAAGCGGCAGGGTCGGAACA
GGAGAGCGCACGAGGGAGCTTCCAGGGGGAAACGCCTGGTATCTTTATAGTCCTGTCGGGTTTCGCCACC
TCTGACTTGAGCGTCGATTTTTGTGATGCTCGTCAGGGGGGCGGAGCCTATGGAAAAACGCCAGCAACGC
GGCCTTTTTACGGTTCCTGGCCTTTTGCTGGCCTTTTGCTCACATGTTCTTTCCTGCGTTATCCCCTGAT
TCTGTGGATAACCGTATTACCGCCTTTGAGTGAGCTGATACCGCTCGCCGCAGCCGAACGACCGAGCGCA
GCGAGTCAGTGAGCGAGGAAGCGGAAGAGCGCCCAATACGCAAACCGCCTCTCCCCGCGCGTTGGCCGAT
TCATTAATGCAGCTGGCACGACAGGTTTCCCGACTGGAAAGCGGGCAGTGAGCGCAACGCAATTAATGTG
AGTTAGCTCACTCATTAGGCACCCCAGGCTTTACACTTTATGCTTCCGGCTCGTATGTTGTGTGGAATTG
TGAGCGGATAACAATTTCACACAGGAAACAGCTATGACCATGATTACGCCAAGCGCGCAATTAACCCTCA
CTAAAGGGAACAAAAGCTG
Features (pLannotate 1.2.2; 17 found; start..end, strand, type, name):
      1..47      +  misc_feature   MCS (fragment): pBluescript multiple cloning site
     71..144     +  misc_feature   MCS (fragment): pBluescript multiple cloning site
    290..361     +  ncRNA          tRNA: Accession: RF00005 - tRNA
    416..544     +  CDS            fli-1 (fragment): FLII_CAEEL - Experimental evidence at transcript level: Swiss-Prot protein existence level 2. May play a key role in embryonic cellularization by interacting with both the cytoskeleton and other cellular components. From Caenorhabditis elegans.
    545..591     +  misc_feature   MCS (fragment): pBluescript multiple cloning site
    615..688     +  misc_feature   MCS (fragment): pBluescript multiple cloning site
    697..715     -  promoter       T7 promoter: promoter for bacteriophage T7 RNA polymerase
    723..878     +  CDS            lacZα (fragment): LacZα fragment of β-galactosidase; lacZ fragment
    883..1311    +  rep_origin     f1 ori (sequence partly withheld): f1 bacteriophage origin of replication; arrow indicates direction of (+) strand synthesis
   1364..1468    +  promoter       AmpR promoter: bla
   1469..2329    +  CDS            AmpR: β-lactamase; bla; confers resistance to ampicillin, carbenicillin, and related antibiotics
   2500..3088    +  rep_origin     ori: high-copy-number ColE1/pMB1/pBR322/pUC origin of replication
   3271..3363    +  CDS            lacI (fragment): lac repressor; lacI; The lac repressor binds to the lac operator to inhibit transcription in E. coli. This inhibition can be relieved by adding lactose or isopropyl-β-D-thiogalactopyranoside (IPTG).
   3376..3397    +  protein_bind   CAP binding site: CAP binding activates transcription in the presence of cAMP. E. coli catabolite activator protein
   3412..3442    +  promoter       lac promoter: promoter for the E. coli lac operon
   3450..3466    +  protein_bind   lac operator: The lac repressor binds to the lac operator to inhibit transcription in E. coli. This inhibition can be relieved by adding lactose or isopropyl-β-D-thiogalactopyranoside (IPTG). lac repressor encoded by lacI
   3511..3529    +  promoter       T3 promoter: promoter for bacteriophage T3 RNA polymerase
