[The description below was written by a language model from this plasmid's Addgene catalogue record and pLannotate feature annotations shown in this document.]
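Description:
pPD107.09 is a 3,541 bp empty-backbone vector from a C. elegans vector kit, catalogued as a worm expression plasmid. The record lists the backbone as unknown, but the annotated features show a pBluescript-style phagemid architecture: a high-copy ColE1/pUC origin and a β-lactamase gene with its own promoter for propagation and ampicillin selection in E. coli, an f1 origin that allows single-stranded DNA production with helper phage, and a lac promoter/operator region with a lacZα fragment. T3 and T7 bacteriophage promoters sit on either side of the cloning region, as in pBluescript, and could drive in vitro transcription of whatever lies between them.

No gene insert is recorded. The distinctive content is a small segment placed inside the polylinker, which the catalogue describes with the labels SupTrp5' and SupTrp3'. The feature table finds a roughly 70 nt tRNA there, followed by a short stretch matching C. elegans fli-1, which probably reflects neighbouring genomic sequence carried along with the tRNA rather than an intended coding element. The names suggest a tryptophan suppressor tRNA gene, of the kind used in worms as a co-transformation or selection marker through suppression of nonsense alleles, but the record does not state this function explicitly. pBluescript multiple cloning site fragments are annotated on both sides of this segment, so the polylinker sequence appears to be duplicated, leaving restriction sites flanking the tRNA cassette for inserting other DNA or excising the cassette. The depositor refers to the kit documentation for further detail on intended use.
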