Addgene plasmid #1703: pPD107.09
Purpose: (Empty Backbone)
Depositing lab: Andrew Fire. Depositing organization: Carnegie Institution for Science.
Backbone
  Vector backbone: Unknown
  Backbone size (bp): 3541
  Vector type: Worm Expression
Growth in bacteria
  Bacterial resistance: Ampicillin, 100 μg/mL
  Growth temperature: 37°C
  Growth strain: DH5alpha
  Copy number: High Copy
Gene/Insert
  Gene/Insert name: None
  Tag / fusion protein: SupTrp5', SupTrp3', T7p, lacZN, OriF1>>, OriF1<<, T3p
  Cloning method: Restriction Enzyme
Terms and licenses: Academic/Nonprofit Terms; Industry Terms: Not Available to Industry
Depositor comments: See Fire Lab Vector Kit Documentation 2005. Fire Lab Miniprep Number pPD107.09, Ligation number L3099.
How to cite: pPD107.09 was a gift from Andrew Fire (Addgene plasmid # 1703 ; http://n2t.net/addgene:1703 ; RRID:Addgene_1703)
