>Addgene plasmid #1703 | pPD107.09 | addgene partial sequence | sequence record 16825 | 1703_m13reverse
GGCATTACCTCACTAAAGGGAACAAAAGCTGGAGCTCCACCGCGGTGGCGGCCGCTCTAGAACTAGTGGA
TCCACCGGTTCCATGGCTAGCCACGTGACGCGTGGATCCCCCGGGCTGCAGGAATTCGATATCAAGCTTA
TCGATACCGTCGACCTCGAGGGGGGGCCCGGTACCGCATTTTCTCGCCATTCTCCTCTTTTAAAAATTGA
GAGATCCTTTGAGACGGAGAGACCGAGAGCACTCTCCCCCATTTCTCACCACTCTCCCTTCTCCTACTGC
ATGTCTTCTATGTAAACTGCATCCTTTCCTCTTGTTTTCGTGACTGCTTGGCGCAATGGTAGCGCGTTCG
ACTCTAGATCGAAAGGTTGGGCGTTCGATCCGCTCAGTGGTCAAATGTTTTGTTTTTGAGCTTTAAGTTT
GGTTCTTTCAGTTATGGTTTTTTTTGCAGATCACAGTGTCAAATAAAGCAAGATTGTTCGCAGAGCGGCT
CAACAAGCGTGATAGGAAAGGAAAGAGTGAAATTGAGACATGCCGACAAGCTAGATGTCCTCCAGAATTC
TGGCAAGCGCTCACTGAGCTCCACCGCGGTGGCGGCCGCTCTAGAACTAGTGGATCCACCGGTTCCATGG
CTAGCCACGTGACGCGTGGATCCCCCGGGCTGCAGGAATTCGATATCAAGCTTATCGATACCGTCGACCT
CGAGGGGGGGCCCGGTACCCAATTCGCCCTATAGTGAGTCGTATTACGCGCGCTCACTGGCCGTCGTTTT
ACAACGTCGTGACTGGGAAAACCCTGGCGTTACCCAACTTAATCGCCTTGCAGCACATCCCCCTTTCGCC
AGCTGGCGTAATAGCGAANAGGCCCGCACCGATCGCCCTTCCCAACAGTTGCGCAGCCTGAATGGCGAAT
GGGG
[46 nt withheld, positions 915-960]
NCNCANCGTGACCGCTACACTTGGCCAGCGNCCCTAN
[38 nt withheld, positions 998-1035]
NCGTTCN
[41 nt withheld, positions 1043-1083]
AGGGTNCNAATTNANGGCTTTACGGNNNCCTCNACCCCAAAAANTTGATAAGGGGAANGGTNCCGNANGG
GNCNACCCCCTGAAAAACGGTTTTTCCCCNTTNANGTTGGANCCCNNTNNTTAAAANGGAANCTNNTTCC
AAANGNAAAAANNNNNANCCNANNCNGGNNNTTTTTTNANTNAAAGGGANTTTGCCNATTNCNCCNTTGG
NTAAAAANNNNNNNTTNAAAANTTTNNNNAATTTN
